>Addgene plasmid #232055 | pET28-NFLtail | addgene full sequence | sequence record 464065 | Addgene NGS Result
ATCCGGATATAGTTCCTCCTTTCAGCAAAAAACCCCTCAAGACCCGTTTAGAGGCCCCAAGGGGTTATGC
TAGTTATTGCTCAGCGGTGGCAGCAGCCAACTCAGCTTCCTTTCGGGCTTTGTTAGCAGCCGGATCTCAG
TGGTGGTGGTGGTGGTGCTCGAGATCTTTCTTCTTAGCAGCTTGCTCCTCCCCAGCACTTTCCTCTTTCT
TCTCTTCCTCTTCTGACTCTTTGGTGTCTTCCTCTTCACCCTCACCACCTTCTTCTTCTTTGGCATCTTC
AGACTCATCCTTGGCAGCTTCTTCCTCCTCAGCACCTTCCTCTTCCTCCCCCTCCTCTTTCTCCTTCTCC
TCCTCTTCTGCTTCTCCTTCAGAGGGGGGCTCATCCTTGGCCTCCTCAGCTTTCGTAGCCTCAATGGTCT
CCTCCACCTCTGACTGCTCTTCCTGGACGTGGCTGGTATAGTAGGCTGGGAATGCTCGTGCAGACATCAA
GTAGGAGCTGCTCTGCAAGCCACTGTAAGCAGAACGGCCAAAGACCTGCGAGCTCTGAGAGTAGCCGCTG
GTTATGCTACCCACGCTGGTGAAACTGAGCCTAGTTTCACATCCCATGGTATATCTCCTTCTTAAAGTTA
AACAAAATTATTTCTAGAGGGGAATTGTTATCCGCTCACAATTCCCCTATAGTGAGTCGTATTAATTTCG
CGGGATCGAGATCTCGATCCTCTACGCCGGACGCATCGTGGCCGGCATCACCGGCGCCACAGGTGCGGTT
GCTGGCGCCTATATCGCCGACATCACCGATGGGGAAGATCGGGCTCGCCACTTCGGGCTCATGAGCGCTT
GTTTCGGCGTGGGTATGGTGGCAGGCCCCGTGGCCGGGGGACTGTTGGGCGCCATCTCCTTGCATGCACC
ATTCCTTGCGGCGGCGGTGCTCAACGGCCTCAACCTACTACTGGGCTGCTTCCTAATGCAGGAGTCGCAT
AAGGGAGAGCGTCGAGATCCCGGACACCATCGAATGGCGCAAAACCTTTCGCGGTATGGCATGATAGCGC
CCGGAAGAGAGTCAATTCAGGGTGGTGAATGTGAAACCAGTAACGTTATACGATGTCGCAGAGTATGCCG
GTGTCTCTTATCAGACCGTTTCCCGCGTGGTGAACCAGGCCAGCCACGTTTCTGCGAAAACGCGGGAAAA
AGTGGAAGCGGCGATGGCGGAGCTGAATTACATTCCCAACCGCGTGGCACAACAACTGGCGGGCAAACAG
TCGTTGCTGATTGGCGTTGCCACCTCCAGTCTGGCCCTGCACGCGCCGTCGCAAATTGTCGCGGCGATTA
AATCTCGCGCCGATCAACTGGGTGCCAGCGTGGTGGTGTCGATGGTAGAACGAAGCGGCGTCGAAGCCTG
TAAAGCGGCGGTGCACAATCTTCTCGCGCAACGCGTCAGTGGGCTGATCATTAACTATCCGCTGGATGAC
CAGGATGCCATTGCTGTGGAAGCTGCCTGCACTAATGTTCCGGCGTTATTTCTTGATGTCTCTGACCAGA
CACCCATCAACAGTATTATTTTCTCCCATGAAGACGGTACGCGACTGGGCGTGGAGCATCTGGTCGCATT
GGGTCACCAGCAAATCGCGCTGTTAGCGGGCCCATTAAGTTCTGTCTCGGCGCGTCTGCGTCTGGCTGGC
TGGCATAAATATCTCACTCGCAATCAAATTCAGCCGATAGCGGAACGGGAAGGCGACTGGAGTGCCATGT
CCGGTTTTCAACAAACCATGCAAATGCTGAATGAGGGCATCGTTCCCACTGCGATGCTGGTTGCCAACGA
TCAGATGGCGCTGGGCGCAATGCGCGCCATTACCGAGTCCGGGCTGCGCGTTGGTGCGGATATCTCGGTA
GTGGGATACGACGATACCGAAGACAGCTCATGTTATATCCCGCCGTTAACCACCATCAAACAGGATTTTC
GCCTGCTGGGGCAAACCAGCGTGGACCGCTTGCTGCAACTCTCTCAGGGCCAGGCGGTGAAGGGCAATCA
GCTGTTGCCCGTCTCACTGGTGAAAAGAAAAACCACCCTGGCGCCCAATACGCAAACCGCCTCTCCCCGC
GCGTTGGCCGATTCATTAATGCAGCTGGCACGACAGGTTTCCCGACTGGAAAGCGGGCAGTGAGCGCAAC
GCAATTAATGTAAGTTAGCTCACTCATTAGGCACCGGGATCTCGACCGATGCCCTTGAGAGCCTTCAACC
CAGTCAGCTCCTTCCGGTGGGCGCGGGGCATGACTATCGTCGCCGCACTTATGACTGTCTTCTTTATCAT
GCAACTCGTAGGACAGGTGCCGGCAGCGCTCTGGGTCATTTTCGGCGAGGACCGCTTTCGCTGGAGCGCG
ACGATGATCGGCCTGTCGCTTGCGGTATTCGGAATCTTGCACGCCCTCGCTCAAGCCTTCGTCACTGGTC
CCGCCACCAAACGTTTCGGCGAGAAGCAGGCCATTATCGCCGGCATGGCGGCCCCACGGGTGCGCATGAT
CGTGCTCCTGTCGTTGAGGACCCGGCTAGGCTGGCGGGGTTGCCTTACTGGTTAGCAGAATGAATCACCG
ATACGCGAGCGAACGTGAAGCGACTGCTGCTGCAAAACGTCTGCGACCTGAGCAACAACATGAATGGTCT
TCGGTTTCCGTGTTTCGTAAAGTCTGGAAACGCGGAAGTCAGCGCCCTGCACCATTATGTTCCGGATCTG
CATCGCAGGATGCTGCTGGCTACCCTGTGGAACACCTACATCTGTATTAACGAAGCGCTGGCATTGACCC
TGAGTGATTTTTCTCTGGTCCCGCCGCATCCATACCGCCAGTTGTTTACCCTCACAACGTTCCAGTAACC
GGGCATGTTCATCATCAGTAACCCGTATCGTGAGCATCCTCTCTCGTTTCATCGGTATCATTACCCCCAT
GAACAGAAATCCCCCTTACACGGAGGCATCAGTGACCAAACAGGAAAAAACCGCCCTTAACATGGCCCGC
TTTATCAGAAGCCAGACATTAACGCTTCTGGAGAAACTCAACGAGCTGGACGCGGATGAACAGGCAGACA
TCTGTGAATCGCTTCACGACCACGCTGATGAGCTTTACCGCAGCTGCCTCGCGCGTTTCGGTGATGACGG
TGAAAACCTCTGACACATGCAGCTCCCGGAGACGGTCACAGCTTGTCTGTAAGCGGATGCCGGGAGCAGA
CAAGCCCGTCAGGGCGCGTCAGCGGGTGTTGGCGGGTGTCGGGGCGCAGCCATGACCCAGTCACGTAGCG
ATAGCGGAGTGTATACTGGCTTAACTATGCGGCATCAGAGCAGATTGTACTGAGAGTGCACCATTGCGGT
GTGAAATACCGCACAGATGCGTAAGGAGAAAATACCGCATCAGGCGCTCTTCCGCTTCCTCGCTCACTGA
CTCGCTGCGCTCGGTCGTTCGGCTGCGGCGAGCGGTATCAGCTCACTCAAAGGCGGTAATACGGTTATCC
ACAGAATCAGGGGATAACGCAGGAAAGAACATGTGAGCAAAAGGCCAGCAAAAGGCCAGGAACCGTAAAA
AGGCCGCGTTGCTGGCGTTTTTCCATAGGCTCCGCCCCCCTGACGAGCATCACAAAAATCGACGCTCAAG
TCAGAGGTGGCGAAACCCGACAGGACTATAAAGATACCAGGCGTTTCCCCCTGGAAGCTCCCTCGTGCGC
TCTCCTGTTCCGACCCTGCCGCTTACCGGATACCTGTCCGCCTTTCTCCCTTCGGGAAGCGTGGCGCTTT
CTCATAGCTCACGCTGTAGGTATCTCAGTTCGGTGTAGGTCGTTCGCTCCAAGCTGGGCTGTGTGCACGA
ACCCCCCGTTCAGCCCGACCGCTGCGCCTTATCCGGTAACTATCGTCTTGAGTCCAACCCGGTAAGACAC
GACTTATCGCCACTGGCAGCAGCCACTGGTAACAGGATTAGCAGAGCGAGGTATGTAGGCGGTGCTACAG
AGTTCTTGAAGTGGTGGCCTAACTACGGCTACACTAGAAGGACAGTATTTGGTATCTGCGCTCTGCTGAA
GCCAGTTACCTTCGGAAAAAGAGTTGGTAGCTCTTGATCCGGCAAACAAACCACCGCTGGTAGCGGTGGT
TTTTTTGTTTGCAAGCAGCAGATTACGCGCAGAAAAAAAGGATCTCAAGAAGATCCTTTGATCTTTTCTA
CGGGGTCTGACGCTCAGTGGAACGAAAACTCACGTTAAGGGATTTTGGTCATGAACAATAAAACTGTCTG
CTTACATAAACAGTAATACAAGGGGTGTTATGAGCCATATTCAACGGGAAACGTCTTGCTCTAGGCCGCG
ATTAAATTCCAACATGGATGCTGATTTATATGGGTATAAATGGGCTCGCGATAATGTCGGGCAATCAGGT
GCGACAATCTATCGATTGTATGGGAAGCCCGATGCGCCAGAGTTGTTTCTGAAACATGGCAAAGGTAGCG
TTGCCAATGATGTTACAGATGAGATGGTCAGACTAAACTGGCTGACGGAATTTATGCCTCTTCCGACCAT
CAAGCATTTTATCCGTACTCCTGATGATGCATGGTTACTCACCACTGCGATCCCCGGGAAAACAGCATTC
CAGGTATTAGAAGAATATCCTGATTCAGGTGAAAATATTGTTGATGCGCTGGCAGTGTTCCTGCGCCGGT
TGCATTCGATTCCTGTTTGTAATTGTCCTTTTAACAGCGATCGCGTATTTCGTCTCGCTCAGGCGCAATC
ACGAATGAATAACGGTTTGGTTGATGCGAGTGATTTTGATGACGAGCGTAATGGCTGGCCTGTTGAACAA
GTCTGGAAAGAAATGCATAAACTTTTGCCATTCTCACCGGATTCAGTCGTCACTCATGGTGATTTCTCAC
TTGATAACCTTATTTTTGACGAGGGGAAATTAATAGGTTGTATTGATGTTGGACGAGTCGGAATCGCAGA
CCGATACCAGGATCTTGCCATCCTATGGAACTGCCTCGGTGAGTTTTCTCCTTCATTACAGAAACGGCTT
TTTCAAAAATATGGTATTGATAATCCTGATATGAATAAATTGCAGTTTCATTTGATGCTCGATGAGTTTT
TCTAAGAATTAATTCATGAGCGGATACATATTTGAATGTATTTAGAAAAATAAACAAATAGGGGTTCCGC
GCACATTTCCCCGAAAAGTGCCACCTAAATTGTAAGCGTTAATATTTTGTTAAAATTCGCGTTAAATTTT
TGTTAAATCAGCTCATTTTTTAACCAATAGGCCGAAATCGGCAAAATCCCTTATAAATCAAAAGAATAGA
CCGAGATAGGGT
[37 nt withheld, positions 5333-5369]
AAAGAACGTGGACTCCAACGTCAAAGG
[49 nt withheld, positions 5397-5445]
T
[91 nt withheld, positions 5447-5537]
G
[124 nt withheld, positions 5539-5662]
CCCATTCGCCA
Features (pLannotate 1.2.2; 19 found; start..end, strand, type, name):
     26..73      -  terminator     T7 terminator: transcription terminator for bacteriophage T7 RNA polymerase
     81..130     -  CDS            SET1 (fragment): solubility-enhancement tag derived from T7 phage gene 10B
    140..157     -  CDS            9xHis (fragment): 9xHis affinity tag
    275..619     -  CDS            Nefl (fragment): NFL_RAT - Also known as Nf68, Nfl. Experimental evidence at protein level: Swiss-Prot protein existence level 1. Neurofilaments usually contain three intermediate filament proteins: NEFL, NEFM, and NEFH which are involved in the maintenance of neuronal caliber. May additionally cooperate with the neuronal intermediate filament proteins PRPH and INA to form neuronal filamentous networks (By similarity). From Rattus norvegicus (Rat).
    614..636     -  RBS            RBS: efficient ribosome binding site from bacteriophage T7 gene 10 (Olins and Rangwala, 1989)
    651..675     -  protein_bind   lac operator: The lac repressor binds to the lac operator to inhibit transcription in E. coli. This inhibition can be relieved by adding lactose or isopropyl-β-D-thiogalactopyranoside (IPTG). lac repressor encoded by lacI
    676..694     -  promoter       T7 promoter: promoter for bacteriophage T7 RNA polymerase
    716..995     +  CDS            TcR (fragment): tetracycline efflux protein; tet; confers resistance to tetracycline
   1003..1080    +  promoter       lacI promoter: lacI
   1081..2163    +  CDS            lacI: lac repressor; lacI; The lac repressor binds to the lac operator to inhibit transcription in E. coli. This inhibition can be relieved by adding lactose or isopropyl-β-D-thiogalactopyranoside (IPTG).
   2176..2197    +  protein_bind   CAP binding site: CAP binding activates transcription in the presence of cAMP. E. coli catabolite activator protein
   2212..2503    +  CDS            TcR (fragment): tetracycline efflux protein; tet; confers resistance to tetracycline
   2575..2955    -  CDS            YPB1_ECOLX: Protein predicted: Swiss-Prot protein existence level 4. From Escherichia coli.
   2972..3163    +  CDS            rop: Rop protein, which maintains plasmids at low copy number; rop
   3265..3404    +  misc_feature   bom: basis of mobility region from pBR322
   3590..4178    -  rep_origin     ori: high-copy-number ColE1/pMB1/pBR322/pUC origin of replication
   4300..5115    +  CDS            KanR: aminoglycoside phosphotransferase; aph(3')-Ia; confers resistance to kanamycin in bacteria or G418 (Geneticin®) in eukaryotes
   5124..5181    -  promoter       AmpR promoter (fragment): bla
   5234..5662    -  rep_origin     f1 ori (sequence partly withheld): f1 bacteriophage origin of replication; arrow indicates direction of (+) strand synthesis
