[The description below was written by a language model from this plasmid's Addgene catalogue record and pLannotate feature annotations shown in this document.]
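Description:
pET28-NFLtail is a bacterial expression plasmid of about 5.7 kb, built on the pET28a backbone, that produces the tail domain of rat (Rattus norvegicus) neurofilament light chain (NFL) in E. coli. The roughly 450 bp insert is a synthetic, E. coli codon-optimized coding sequence cloned between the NcoI and XhoI sites, both of which are retained. An N-terminal cysteine was added to provide a handle for grafting the protein onto surfaces. Cloning through XhoI places the insert in frame with the backbone's C-terminal 6xHis tag for affinity purification. The annotation software labels this tag as a fragment of a longer His tag.

Expression is driven by a T7 promoter followed by a lac operator and the T7 gene 10 ribosome binding site, with a T7 terminator downstream. The plasmid also carries lacI under its own promoter, so transcription is repressed until it is induced with IPTG, and it requires a host that supplies T7 RNA polymerase. The plasmid replicates from a pBR322-type ColE1 origin accompanied by the rop gene and bom region, consistent with its catalogue listing as low copy. Selection is by kanamycin through the aph(3')-Ia gene, and an f1 origin is also present. The short TcR, SET1 and AmpR promoter fragments in the feature table appear to be backbone remnants or partial matches from automated annotation rather than functional elements.

The record gives the purpose as producing a surface-tethering construct. The associated work used reconstituted protein brushes to study relationships among neurofilament tail sequence, phosphorylation and structure.
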