Addgene plasmid #232055: pET28-NFLtail
Purpose: Expresses construct for surface tethering: R. norvegicus NFL tail domain
Depositing lab: Sanjay Kumar. Depositing organization: University of California, Berkeley. Publication: Dissecting neurofilament tail sequence-phosphorylation-structure relationships with multicomponent reconstituted protein brushes. Ding EA, Yokokura TJ, Wang R, Kumar S. Proc Natl Acad Sci U S A. 2024 Dec 3;121(49):e2410109121. doi: 10.1073/pnas.2410109121. Epub 2024 Nov 27. PubMed 39602260.
Backbone
  Vector backbone: pET28a
  Backbone size w/o insert (bp): 5200
  Total vector size (bp): 5700
  Vector type: Bacterial Expression
Growth in bacteria
  Bacterial resistance: Kanamycin, 50 μg/mL
  Growth temperature: 37°C
  Growth strain: DH5alpha
  Copy number: Low Copy
Gene/Insert
  Gene/Insert name: Neurofilament-Light tail domain (alt name: NFL tail)
  Species: R. norvegicus (rat), Synthetic
  Insert size (bp): 450
  Mutation: cDNA codon-optimized for E. coli; added N-terminal cysteine for surface grafting
  Promoter: T7
  Tag / fusion protein: 6xHis (C terminal on backbone)
  Cloning method: Restriction Enzyme; 5′ cloning site NcoI (not destroyed); 3′ cloning site XhoI (not destroyed)
  Sequencing primers: 5′ TAATACGACTCACTATAGGG
Terms and licenses: Academic/Nonprofit Terms; Industry Terms: Not Available to Industry
How to cite: pET28-NFLtail was a gift from Sanjay Kumar (Addgene plasmid # 232055 ; http://n2t.net/addgene:232055 ; RRID:Addgene_232055)
